>Addgene plasmid #191166 | NSK025 CMV-TO-EGFP:c.637A>G(N213D; CCA>CCG)-stop-t70587 (PB) | addgene full sequence | sequence record 375468 | Addgene NGS Result
GTTGACATTGATTATTGACTAGTTATTAATAGTAATCAATTACGGGGTCATTAGTTCATAGCCCATATAT
GGAGTTCCGCGTTACATAACTTACGGTAAATGGCCCGCCTGGCTGACCGCCCAACGACCCCCGCCCATTG
ACGTCAATAATGACGTATGTTCCCATAGTAACGCCAATAGGGACTTTCCATTGACGTCAATGGGTGGAGT
ATTTACGGTAAACTGCCCACTTGGCAGTACATCAAGTGTATCATATGCCAAGTACGCCCCCTATTGACGT
CAATGACGGTAAATGGCCCGCCTGGCATTATGCCCAGTACATGACCTTATGGGACTTTCCTACTTGGCAG
TACATCTACGTATTAGTCATCGCTATTACCATGGTGATGCGGTTTTGGCAGTACATCAATGGGCGTGGAT
AGCGGTTTGACTCACGGGGATTTCCAAGTCTCCACCCCATTGACGTCAATGGGAGTTTGTTTTGGCACCA
AAATCAACGGGACTTTCCAAAATGTCGTAACAACTCCGCCCCATTGACGCAAATGGGCGGTAGGCGTGTA
CGGTGGGAGGTCTATATAAGCAGAGCTCTCCCTATCAGTGATAGAGATCTCCCTATCAGTGATAGAGATC
GTCGACGAGCTCGTTTAGTGAACCGTCAGATCGCCTGGAGACGCCATCCACGCTGTTTTGACCTCCATAG
AAGACACCGGGACCGATCCAGCCTCCGGACTCTAGCGTTTAAACTTAAGCTTCGCCACCATGGTGAGCAA
GGGCGAGGAGCTGTTCACCGGGGTGGTGCCCATCCTGGTCGAGCTGGACGGCGACGTAAACGGCCACAAG
TTCAGCGTGTCCGGCGAGGGCGAGGGCGATGCCACCTACGGCAAGCTGACCCTGAAGTTCATCTGCACCA
CCGGCAAGCTGCCCGTGCCCTGGCCCACCCTCGTGACCACCCTGACCTACGGCGTGCAGTGCTTCAGCCG
CTACCCCGACCACATGAAGCAGCACGACTTCTTCAAGTCCGCCATGCCCGAAGGCTACGTCCAGGAGCGC
ACCATCTTCTTCAAGGACGACGGCAACTACAAGACCCGCGCCGAGGTGAAGTTCGAGGGCGACACCCTGG
TGAACCGCATCGAGCTGAAGGGCATCGACTTCAAGGAGGACGGCAACATCCTGGGGCACAAGCTGGAGTA
CAACTACAACAGCCACAACGTCTATATCATGGCCGACAAGCAGAAGAACGGCATCAAGGTGAACTTCAAG
ATCCGCCACAACATCGAGGACGGCAGCGTGCAGCTCGCCGACCACTACCAGCAGAACACCCCCATCGGCG
ACGGCCCCGTGCTGCTGCCCGACAACCACTACCTGAGCACCCAGTCCGCCCTGAGCAAAGACCCCGACGA
GAAGCGCGATCACATGGTCCTGCTGGAGTTCGTGACCGCCGCCGGGATCACTCTCGGCATGGACGAGCTG
TATAAGTAGAGCTAGCTGGCTGGATACCCATACGATGTTCCAGATTACGCTCTCGAGACCGGTATAGCTC
TCTATTTGCACCAGTGGTCTATCGGTACGTAAGGCCCAACAATGACGCGGATAGAAGGAAACACTCATCC
GTGTCGACTTGGTGGATCCCTCGAGGAGGGCCCGAACAAAAACTCATCTCAGAAGAGGATCTGAATAGCG
CCGTCGACCATCATCATAATCATCATTGAGTTTAAACCCGCTGATCAGCCTCGACTGTGCCTTCTAGTTG
CCAGCCATCTGTTGTTTGCCCCTCCCCCGTGCCTTCCTTGACCCTGGAAGGTGCCACTCCCACTGTCCTT
TCCTAATAAAATGAGGAAATTGCATCGCATTGTCTGAGTAGGTGTCATTCTATTCTGGGGGGTGGGGTGG
GGCAGGACAGCAAGGGGGAGGATTGGGAAGACAATAGCAGGCATGCTGGGGACGCGGCCGCAATTTAACG
CGAATTAATTCTGTGGAATGTGTGTCAGTTAGGGTGTGGAAAGTCCCCAGGCTCCCCAGCAGGCAGAAGT
ATGCAAAGCATGCATCTCAATTAGTCAGCAACCAGGTGTGGAAAGTCCCCAGGCTCCCCAGCAGGCAGAA
GTATGCAAAGCATGCATCTCAATTAGTCAGCAACCATAGTCCCGCCCCTAACTCCGCCCATCCCGCCCCT
AACTCCGCCCAGTTCCGCCCATTCTCCGCCCCATGGCTGACTAATTTTTTTTATTTATGCAGAGGCCGAG
GCCGCCTCTGCCTCTGAGCTATTCCAGAAGTAGTGAGGAGGCTTTTTTGGAGGCCTAGGCTTTTGCAAAA
AGCTCCCGGGAGCTTGTATATCCATTTTCGGATCTGATCAGCACGTGATGAAAAAGCCTGAACTCACCGC
GACGTCTGTCGAGAAGTTTCTGATCGAAAAGTTCGACAGCGTCTCCGACCTGATGCAGCTCTCGGAGGGC
GAAGAATCTCGTGCTTTCAGCTTCGATGTAGGAGGGCGTGGATATGTCCTGCGGGTAAATAGCTGCGCCG
ATGGTTTCTACAAAGATCGTTATGTTTATCGGCACTTTGCATCGGCCGCGCTCCCGATTCCGGAAGTGCT
TGACATTGGGGAATTCAGCGAGAGCCTGACCTATTGCATCTCCCGCCGTGCACAGGGTGTCACGTTGCAA
GACCTGCCTGAAACCGAACTGCCCGCTGTTCTGCAGCCGGTCGCGGAGGCCATGGATGCGATCGCTGCGG
CCGATCTTAGCCAGACGAGCGGGTTCGGCCCATTCGGACCGCAAGGAATCGGTCAATACACTACATGGCG
TGATTTCATATGCGCGATTGCTGATCCCCATGTGTATCACTGGCAAACTGTGATGGACGACACCGTCAGT
GCGTCCGTCGCGCAGGCTCTCGATGAGCTGATGCTTTGGGCCGAGGACTGCCCCGAAGTCCGGCACCTCG
TGCACGCGGATTTCGGCTCCAACAATGTCCTGACGGACAATGGCCGCATAACAGCGGTCATTGACTGGAG
CGAGGCGATGTTCGGGGATTCCCAATACGAGGTCGCCAACATCTTCTTCTGGAGGCCGTGGTTGGCTTGT
ATGGAGCAGCAGACGCGCTACTTCGAGCGGAGGCATCCGGAGCTTGCAGGATCGCCGCGGCTCCGGGCGT
ATATGCTCCGCATTGGTCTTGACCAACTCTATCAGAGCTTGGTTGACGGCAATTTCGATGATGCAGCTTG
GGCGCAGGGTCGATGCGACGCAATCGTCCGATCCGGAGCCGGGACTGTCGGGCGTACACAAATCGCCCGC
AGAAGCGCGGCCGTCTGGACCGATGGCTGTGTAGAAGTACTCGCCGATAGTGGAAACCGACGCCCCAGCA
CTCGTCCGAGGGCAAAGGAATAGGTCGACAATCAACCTCTGGATTACAAAATTTGTGAAAGATTGACTGG
TATTCTTAACTATGTTGCTCCTTTTACGCTATGTGGATACGCTGCTTTAATGCCTTTGTATCATGCGTTA
ACTAAACTTGTTTATTGCAGCTTATAATGGTTACAAATAAAGCAATAGCATCACAAATTTCACAAATAAA
GCATTTTTTTCACTGCATTCTAGTTGTGGTTTGTCCAAACTCATCAATGTATCTTATCATGTCTGGAATT
GACTCAAATGATGTCAATTAGTCTATCAGAAGCTCATCTGGTCTCCCTTCCGGGGGACAAGACATCCCTG
TTTAATATTTAAACAGCAGTGTTCCCAAACTGGGTTCTTATATCCCTTGCTCTGGTCAACCAGGTTGCAG
GGTTTCCTGTCCTCACAGGAACGAAGTCCCTAAAGAAACAGTGGCAGCCAGGTTTAGCCCCGGAATTGAC
TGGATTCCTTTTTTAGGGCCCATTGGTATGGCTTTTTCCCCGTATCCCCCCAGGTGTCTGCAGGCTCAAA
GAGCAGCGAGAAGCGTTCAGAGGAAAGCGATCCCGTGCCACCTTCCCCGTGCCCGGGCTGTCCCCGCACG
CTGCCGGCTCGGGGATGCGGGGGGAGCGCCGGACCGGAGCGGAGCCCCGGGCGGCTCGCTGCTGCCCCCT
AGCGGGGGAGGGACGTAATTACATCCCTGGGGGCTTTGGGGGGGGGCTGTCCCTGATATCTATAACAAGA
AAATATATATATAATAAGTTATCACGTAAGTAGAACATGAAATAACAATATAATTATCGTATGAGTTAAA
TCTTAAAAGTCACGTAAAAGATAATCATGCGTCATTTTGACTCACGCGGTCGTTATAGTTCAAAATCAGT
GACACTTACCGCATTGACAAGCACGCCTCACGGGAGCTCCAAGCGGCGACTGAGATGTCCTAAATGCACA
GCGACGGATTCGCGCTATTTAGAAAGAGAGAGCAATATTTCAAGAATGCATGCGTCAATTTTACGCAGAC
TATCTTTCTAGGGTTAATCTAGCTGCATCAGGATCATATCGTCGGGTCTTTTTTCCGGCTCAGTCATCGC
CCAAGCTGGCGCTATCTGGGCATCGGGGAGGAAGAAGCCCGTGCCTTTTCCCGCGAGGTTGAAGCGGCAT
GGAAAGAGTTTGCCGAGGATGACTGCTGCTGCATTGACGTTGAGCGAAAACGCACGTTTACCATGATGAT
TCGGGAAGGTGTGGCCATGCACGCCTTTAACGGTGAACTGTTCGTTCAGGCCACCTGGGATACCAGTTCG
TCGCGGCTTTTCCGGACACAGTTCCGGATGGTCAGCCCGAAGCGCATCAGCAACCCGAACAATACCGGCG
ACAGCCGGAACTGCCGTGCCGGTGTGCAGATTAATGACAGCGGTGCGGCGCTGGGATATTACGTCAGCGA
GGACGGGTATCCTGGCTGGATGCCGCAGAAATGGACATGGATACCCCGTGAGTTACCCGGCGGGCGCGCT
TGGCGTAATCATGGTCATAGCTGTTTCCTGTGTGAAATTGTTATCCGCTCACAATTCCACACAACATACG
AGCCGGAAGCATAAAGTGTAAAGCCTGGGGTGCCTAATGAGTGAGCTAACTCACATTAATTGCGTTGCGC
TCACTGCCCGCTTTCCAGTCGGGAAACCTGTCGTGCCAGCTGCATTAATGAATCGGCCAACGCGCGGGGA
GAGGCGGTTTGCGTATTGGGCGCTCTTCCGCTTCCTCGCTCACTGACTCGCTGCGCTCGGTCGTTCGGCT
GCGGCGAGCGGTATCAGCTCACTCAAAGGCGGTAATACGGTTATCCACAGAATCAGGGGATAACGCAGGA
AAGAACATGTGAGCAAAAGGCCAGCAAAAGGCCAGGAACCGTAAAAAGGCCGCGTTGCTGGCGTTTTTCC
ATAGGCTCCGCCCCCCTGACGAGCATCACAAAAATCGACGCTCAAGTCAGAGGTGGCGAAACCCGACAGG
ACTATAAAGATACCAGGCGTTTCCCCCTGGAAGCTCCCTCGTGCGCTCTCCTGTTCCGACCCTGCCGCTT
ACCGGATACCTGTCCGCCTTTCTCCCTTCGGGAAGCGTGGCGCTTTCTCATAGCTCACGCTGTAGGTATC
TCAGTTCGGTGTAGGTCGTTCGCTCCAAGCTGGGCTGTGTGCACGAACCCCCCGTTCAGCCCGACCGCTG
CGCCTTATCCGGTAACTATCGTCTTGAGTCCAACCCGGTAAGACACGACTTATCGCCACTGGCAGCAGCC
ACTGGTAACAGGATTAGCAGAGCGAGGTATGTAGGCGGTGCTACAGAGTTCTTGAAGTGGTGGCCTAACT
ACGGCTACACTAGAAGAACAGTATTTGGTATCTGCGCTCTGCTGAAGCCAGTTACCTTCGGAAAAAGAGT
TGGTAGCTCTTGATCCGGCAAACAAACCACCGCTGGTAGCGGTGGTTTTTTTGTTTGCAAGCAGCAGATT
ACGCGCAGAAAAAAAGGATCTCAAGAAGATCCTTTGATCTTTTCTACGGGGTCTGACGCTCAGTGGAACG
AAAACTCACGTTAAGGGATTTTGGTCATGAGATTATCAAAAAGGATCTTCACCTAGATCCTTTTAAATTA
AAAATGAAGTTTTAAATCAATCTAAAGTATATATGAGTAAACTTGGTCTGACAGTTACCAATGCTTAATC
AGTGAGGCACCTATCTCAGCGATCTGTCTATTTCGTTCATCCATAGTTGCCTGACTCCCCGTCGTGTAGA
TAACTACGATACGGGAGGGCTTACCATCTGGCCCCAGTGCTGCAATGATACCGCGAGACCCACGCTCACC
GGCTCCAGATTTATCAGCAATAAACCAGCCAGCCGGAAGGGCCGAGCGCAGAAGTGGTCCTGCAACTTTA
TCCGCCTCCATCCAGTCTATTAATTGTTGCCGGGAAGCTAGAGTAAGTAGTTCGCCAGTTAATAGTTTGC
GCAACGTTGTTGCCATTGCTACAGGCATCGTGGTGTCACGCTCGTCGTTTGGTATGGCTTCATTCAGCTC
CGGTTCCCAACGATCAAGGCGAGTTACATGATCCCCCATGTTGTGCAAAAAAGCGGTTAGCTCCTTCGGT
CCTCCGATCGTTGTCAGAAGTAAGTTGGCCGCAGTGTTATCACTCATGGTTATGGCAGCACTGCATAATT
CTCTTACTGTCATGCCATCCGTAAGATGCTTTTCTGTGACTGGTGAGTACTCAACCAAGTCATTCTGAGA
ATAGTGTATGCGGCGACCGAGTTGCTCTTGCCCGGCGTCAATACGGGATAATACCGCGCCACATAGCAGA
ACTTTAAAAGTGCTCATCATTGGAAAACGTTCTTCGGGGCGAAAACTCTCAAGGATCTTACCGCTGTTGA
GATCCAGTTCGATGTAACCCACTCGTGCACCCAACTGATCTTCAGCATCTTTTACTTTCACCAGCGTTTC
TGGGTGAGCAAAAACAGGAAGGCAAAATGCCGCAAAAAAGGGAATAAGGGCGACACGGAAATGTTGAATA
CTCATACTCTTCCTTTTTCAATATTATTGAAGCATTTATCAGGGTTATTGTCTCATGAGCGGATACATAT
TTGAATGTATTTAGAAAAATAAACAAATAGGGGTTCCGCGCACATTTCCCCGAAAAGTGCCACCTAAATT
GTAAGCGTTAATATTTTGTTAAAATTCGCGTTAAATTTTTGTTAAATCAGCTCATTTTTTAACCAATAGG
CCGAAATCGGCAAAATCCCTTATAAATCAAAAGAATAGACCGAGATAGGGT
[37 nt withheld, positions 7192-7228]
AAAGAACGTGGACTCCAACGTCAAAGG
[49 nt withheld, positions 7256-7304]
T
[91 nt withheld, positions 7306-7396]
G
[124 nt withheld, positions 7398-7521]
CCCATTCGCCATTCAGGCTGCGCAACTGTTGGGAAGGGCGATCGGTGCGGGCCTCTTCGCTATTACGCCA
GCTGGCGAAAGGGGGATGTGCTGCAAGGCGATTAAGTTGGGTAACGCCAGGGTTTTCCCAGTCACGACGT
TGTAAAACGACGGCCAGTGAGCGCGCCTCGTTCATTCACGTTTTTGAACCCGTGGAGGACGGGCAGACTC
GCGGTGCAAATGTGTTTTACAGCGTGATGGAGCAGATGAAGATGCTCGACACGCTGCAGAACACGCAGCT
AGATTAACCCTAGAAAGATAATCATATTGTGACGTACGTTAAAGATAATCATGTGTAAAATTGACGCATG
TGTTTTATCGGTCTGTATATCGAGGTTTATTTATTAATTTGAATAGATATTAAGTTTTATTATATTTACA
CTTACATACTAATAATAAATTCAACAAACAATTTATTTATGTTTATTTATTTATTAAAAAAAACAAAAAC
TCAAAATTTCTTCTATAAAGTAACAAAACTTTTATGAGGGACAGCCCCCCCCCAAAGCCCCCAGGGATGT
AATTACGTCCCTCCCCCGCTAGGGGGCAGCAGCGAGCCGCCCGGGGCTCCGCTCCGGTCCGGCGCTCCCC
CCGCATCCCAGAGCCGGCAGCGTGCGGGGACAGCCCGGGCACGGGGAAGGTGGCACGGGATCGCTTTCCT
CTGAACGCTTCTCGCTGCTCTTTGAGCCTGCAGACACCTGGGGGGATACGGGGAAAAGGCCTCCACGGCC
ACAATTGCATGAAGAATCTGCTTAGGGTTAGGCGTTTTGCGCTGCTTCGTACGGGCCAGATATACGC
Features (pLannotate 1.2.2; 24 found; start..end, strand, type, name):
      4..383     +  enhancer       CMV enhancer: human cytomegalovirus immediate early enhancer
    384..587     +  promoter       CMV promoter: human cytomegalovirus (CMV) immediate early promoter
    589..608     +  promoter       PLtetO-1 promoter (fragment): modified phage lambda PL promoter with tet operator sites (Lutz and Bujard, 1997)
    610..629     +  promoter       PLtetO-1 promoter (fragment): modified phage lambda PL promoter with tet operator sites (Lutz and Bujard, 1997)
    637..670     +  promoter       TRE3GV promoter (fragment): 3rd-generation Tet-responsive promoter that can be activated by binding of Tet-On® 3G, optimized for retroviral and lentiviral vectors
    760..1478    +  CDS            EGFP (fragment): the original enhanced GFP (Yang et al., 1996) mammalian codon-optimized
   1495..1521    +  CDS            3xHA (fragment): three tandem HA epitope tags
   1735..1942    +  polyA_signal   bGH poly(A) signal: bovine growth hormone polyadenylation signal
   1980..2309    +  promoter       SV40 promoter: SV40 enhancer and early promoter
   2358..3383    +  CDS            HygR: aminoglycoside phosphotransferase from E. coli; aph(4)-Ia; confers resistance to hygromycin
   3390..3496    +  misc_feature   WPRE (fragment): woodchuck hepatitis virus posttranscriptional regulatory element
   3505..3626    +  polyA_signal   SV40 poly(A) signal: SV40 polyadenylation signal
   3644..3736    +  ncRNA          G-CSF SLDE: Accession: RF00183 - G-CSF factor stem-loop destabilising element (SLDE)
   4433..4900    +  CDS            B (fragment): PORTL_LAMBD - Experimental evidence at protein level: Swiss-Prot protein existence level 1. Forms the portal vertex of the capsid (PubMed:6228056, PubMed:6232391). This portal plays critical roles in head assembly, genome packaging, neck/tail attachment, and genome ejection (Probable). The portal protein multimerizes as a single ring-shaped homododecamer arranged around a central channel (PubMed:6232391). Binds to the terminase subunits to form the packaging machine (PubMed:7799432). From Escherichia phage lambda (Bacteriophage lambda).
   4938..4954    -  protein_bind   lac operator: The lac repressor binds to the lac operator to inhibit transcription in E. coli. This inhibition can be relieved by adding lactose or isopropyl-β-D-thiogalactopyranoside (IPTG). lac repressor encoded by lacI
   4962..4992    -  promoter       lac promoter: promoter for the E. coli lac operon
   5007..5028    -  protein_bind   CAP binding site: CAP binding activates transcription in the presence of cAMP. E. coli catabolite activator protein
   5041..5133    -  CDS            lacI (fragment): lac repressor; lacI; The lac repressor binds to the lac operator to inhibit transcription in E. coli. This inhibition can be relieved by adding lactose or isopropyl-β-D-thiogalactopyranoside (IPTG).
   5316..5904    -  rep_origin     ori: high-copy-number ColE1/pMB1/pBR322/pUC origin of replication
   6075..6935    -  CDS            AmpR: β-lactamase; bla; confers resistance to ampicillin, carbenicillin, and related antibiotics
   6936..7040    -  promoter       AmpR promoter: bla
   7093..7521    -  rep_origin     f1 ori (sequence partly withheld): f1 bacteriophage origin of replication; arrow indicates direction of (+) strand synthesis
   7526..7681    -  CDS            lacZα (fragment): LacZα fragment of β-galactosidase; lacZ fragment
   7683..7802    +  CDS            B (fragment): PORTL_LAMBD - Experimental evidence at protein level: Swiss-Prot protein existence level 1. Forms the portal vertex of the capsid (PubMed:6228056, PubMed:6232391). This portal plays critical roles in head assembly, genome packaging, neck/tail attachment, and genome ejection (Probable). The portal protein multimerizes as a single ring-shaped homododecamer arranged around a central channel (PubMed:6232391). Binds to the terminase subunits to form the packaging machine (PubMed:7799432). From Escherichia phage lambda (Bacteriophage lambda).
