[The description below was written by a language model from this plasmid's Addgene catalogue record and pLannotate feature annotations shown in this document.]
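Description:
NSK025 CMV-TO-EGFP:c.637A>G(N213D; CCA>CCG)-stop-t70587 (PB) is a mammalian expression plasmid of about 8.4 kb, built on a PiggyBac transposon backbone. It is maintained in E. coli as a high-copy plasmid through a ColE1/pUC-type origin and an ampicillin resistance gene. An f1 origin and remnants of a lac promoter/operator and lacZα cloning region are also present. The automated annotation does not label the PiggyBac terminal repeats. It does flag two fragments matching the phage lambda portal protein gene, which are probably stuffer or backbone sequence with no functional role.

The payload is an EGFP coding sequence carrying the single-nucleotide change c.637A>G, which produces the N213D substitution and converts a CCA sequence context to CCG. The record states that this mutant derives from a parental construct, EK0379. Expression is driven by CMV-TO, the CMV immediate-early enhancer and promoter followed by tet operator sites. This allows constitutive transcription in ordinary cells and repression where Tet repressor is present. A short HA-tag fragment is annotated downstream of EGFP, and the name indicates a stop codon followed by an element called t70587, which the record does not explain. The transcript ends at a bGH polyadenylation signal. A second cassette uses the SV40 promoter to express hygromycin resistance, followed by a WPRE fragment and an SV40 poly(A) signal, so stably integrated mammalian cells can be selected.

The plasmid comes from work on modular RNA sensing by ADAR-mediated editing in living cells. There it presumably supplies an EGFP transcript variant with an altered target sequence, although the record states its purpose only as mammalian expression of the N213D mutant.
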