Addgene plasmid #191166: NSK025 CMV-TO-EGFP:c.637A>G(N213D; CCA>CCG)-stop-t70587 (PB)
Purpose: Mammalian expression of a EGFP mutant N213D derived from EK0379.
Depositing lab: Xiaojing Gao. Depositing organization: Stanford University. Publication: Modular, programmable RNA sensing using ADAR editing in living cells. Kaseniit KE, Katz N, Kolber NS, Call CC, Wengier DL, Cody WB, Sattely ES, Gao XJ. Nat Biotechnol. 2022 Oct 5. pii: 10.1038/s41587-022-01493-x. doi: 10.1038/s41587-022-01493-x. PubMed 36198772.
Backbone
  Vector backbone: PiggyBac
  Vector type: Mammalian Expression
Growth in bacteria
  Bacterial resistance: Ampicillin, 100 μg/mL
  Growth temperature: 37°C
  Growth strain: DH5alpha
  Copy number: High Copy
Gene/Insert
  Gene/Insert name: EGFP(N213D)
  Species: Synthetic
  Mutation: c.637A>G(N213D; CCA>CCG)
  Promoter: CMV-TO
  Cloning method: Unknown
Terms and licenses: Academic/Nonprofit Terms; Industry Terms: Not Available to Industry
Depositor comments: Please visit https://www.biorxiv.org/content/10.1101/2022.01.28.478207v1 for bioRxiv preprint.
How to cite: NSK025 CMV-TO-EGFP:c.637A>G(N213D; CCA>CCG)-stop-t70587 (PB) was a gift from Xiaojing Gao (Addgene plasmid # 191166 ; http://n2t.net/addgene:191166 ; RRID:Addgene_191166)
